Addgene plasmid #83343: VanGlow-RR
Purpose: (Empty Backbone) for Gateway cloning of promoter elements upstream of a mCherry::Renilla(nls) reporter, facilitating qualitative and quantitative analysis of expression in transgenic fly lines and S2 cells.
Depositing lab: Cheng-Yu Lee. Depositing organization: University of Michigan. Publication: An Hdac1/Rpd3-Poised Circuit Balances Continual Self-Renewal and Rapid Restriction of Developmental Potential during Asymmetric Stem Cell Division. Janssens DH, Hamm DC, Anhezini L, Xiao Q, Siller KH, Siegrist SE, Harrison MM, Lee CY. Dev Cell. 2017 Feb 27;40(4):367-380.e7. doi: 10.1016/j.devcel.2017.01.014. PubMed 28245922.
Backbone
  Vector backbone: pBPGw
  Backbone manufacturer: Rubin Lab
  Backbone size (bp): 10726
  Modifications to backbone: The GAL4 sequence of pBPGw was replaced with a mCherry::Renilla(nls) reporter that is codon optimized for expression in Drosophila.
  Vector type: Insect Expression, Luciferase
  Selectable markers: miniwhite
  Tag / fusion protein: mCherry::Renilla(nls) (C terminal on insert)
Growth in bacteria
  Bacterial resistance: Chloramphenicol and Ampicillin, 25 & 100 μg/mL
  Growth temperature: 37°C
  Growth strain: ccdB Survival
  Copy number: High Copy
Gene/Insert
  Cloning method: Gateway Cloning
  Sequencing primers: 5′ AAATAGGGGTTCCGCGCACAT; 3′ GCAGATTGTTTAGCTTGTTCAGC
Terms and licenses: Academic/Nonprofit Terms; Industry Terms: Not Available to Industry
Depositor comments: VanGlow-RR-promoter is a Gateway compatible vector enabling high throughput cloning of promoter elements upstream of a mCherry::Renilla(nls) reporter protein (codon optimized for expression in Drosophila) using Invitrogen LR clonase. This vector can be used for Renilla-luciferase assays in S2 cells and can be inserted into specific target sites in the Drosophila genome using PhiC31 integrase and used to assess reporter gene expression in vivo using Immunofluorescence, Live-Cell-Imaging, and Renilla-luciferase assays. In addition, this vector may be used in combination with other VanGlow transgenes to facilitate FACS purification of specific populations of cells.
How to cite: VanGlow-RR was a gift from Cheng-Yu Lee (Addgene plasmid # 83343 ; http://n2t.net/addgene:83343 ; RRID:Addgene_83343)
