[The description below was written by a language model from this plasmid's Addgene catalogue record and pLannotate feature annotations shown in this document.]
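Description:
VanGlow-RR is an empty Gateway destination vector for making transcriptional reporters in Drosophila. It was derived from the pBPGw backbone by replacing the GAL4 coding sequence with an mCherry::Renilla luciferase fusion that carries a nuclear localization signal and is codon optimized for fly expression. The 10.7 kb plasmid replicates in E. coli from a high-copy ColE1/pUC-type origin and carries ampicillin resistance on the backbone. The Gateway cassette lies between attR1 and attR2 and contains a chloramphenicol resistance gene and the ccdB toxin gene, so the unrecombined vector must be maintained in a ccdB-tolerant strain and is selected with both antibiotics.

In an LR clonase reaction, a candidate promoter or enhancer fragment from an entry clone replaces the CmR/ccdB cassette. The fragment then sits immediately upstream of a short annotated fragment of the Drosophila hsp70 promoter, which is followed by the mCherry and Renilla luciferase open reading frames. Reporter output should therefore reflect the activity of the inserted regulatory DNA. mCherry gives a qualitative fluorescent readout, and Renilla luciferase gives a quantitative enzymatic one.

A φC31 attB site allows integrase-mediated insertion into defined landing sites in the fly genome, and the mini-white eye-colour marker identifies transformants. According to the depositor, the vector can be used for Renilla luciferase assays in S2 cells. In transgenic flies it supports in vivo expression analysis by immunofluorescence, live-cell imaging and luciferase assays. It can also be combined with other VanGlow transgenes for FACS purification of specific cell populations.
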