Features (pLannotate 1.2.2; 18 found; start..end, strand, type, name):
     83..207     +  protein_bind   attR1: mutant version of attR; recombination site for the Gateway® LR reaction LR Clonase™
    232..262     +  promoter       lac UV5 promoter: E. coli lac promoter with an "up" mutation
    286..315     +  promoter       cat promoter (fragment): promoter of the E. coli cat gene encoding chloramphenicol acetyltransferase
    316..975     +  CDS            CmR: chloramphenicol acetyltransferase; cat; confers resistance to chloramphenicol
   1154..1312    +  CDS            ccdA (fragment): CCDA_ECO57 - Also known as H, letA. Experimental evidence at protein level: Swiss-Prot protein existence level 1. Antitoxin component of a type II toxin-antitoxin (TA) system which inhibits the post-segregational killing (PSK) of plasmid-free cells, also referred to as a plasmid addiction system. Binds to and blocks the activity of CcdB; will also remove bound CcdB protein from the CcdB-GyrA complex by forming a CcdA-CcdB complex, a process termed rejuvenation. Functions as a transcriptional corepressor for the ccdAB operon, repression also requires CcdB (By similarity). From Escherichia coli
   1317..1619    +  CDS            ccdB: CCDB_ECOLI - Also known as G, letB, letD. Experimental evidence at protein level: Swiss-Prot protein existence level 1. Toxic component of a type II toxin-antitoxin (TA) system, functioning in plasmid maintainence. Responsible for the post- segregational killing (PSK) of plasmid-free cells, also referred to as a plasmid addiction system. Half-life of over 2 hours. Cell killing by CcdB is accompanied by filamentation, defects in chromosome and plasmid segregation, defects in cell division, formation of anucleate cells, decreased DNA synthesis and plasmid loss. Interferes with the activity of DN
   1663..1787    -  protein_bind   attR2: mutant version of attR; recombination site for the Gateway® LR reaction LR Clonase™
   1830..1874    +  promoter       hsp70 promoter (fragment): Drosophila melanogaster hsp70Bb promoter
   1903..2610    +  CDS            mCherry: mCherry is a basic (constitutively fluorescent) red fluorescent protein published in 2004, derived from Discosoma sp.. It is reported to be a very rapidly-maturing monomer with low acid sensitivity.
   2668..3597    +  CDS            LUCI_RENRE: Experimental evidence at protein level: Swiss-Prot protein existence level 1. Upon binding the substrate, the enzyme catalyzes an oxygenation, producing a very short-lived hydroperoxide that cyclizes into a dioxetanone structure, which collapses, releasing a CO(2) molecule. The spontaneous breakdown of the dioxetanone releases the energy (about 50 kcal/mole) that is necessary to generate the excited state of the coelenteramide product, which is the singlet form of the monoanion. In vivo the product undergoes the process of nonradiative energy transfer to an accessory protein, a green fluoresce
   3965..3985    +  misc_feature   MCS (fragment): pBluescript multiple cloning site
   4222..4246    -  misc_feature   MCS (fragment): pBluescript multiple cloning site
   4321..4476    -  CDS            YPB1_ECOLX (fragment): Protein predicted: Swiss-Prot protein existence level 4. From Escherichia coli.
   5249..8121    -  CDS            mini-white: Drosophila white gene eye color pigment; white; This is a modified version of the white gene lacking part of the first intron.
   8816..8885    -  protein_bind   attB: attB site for the φC31 integrase (Groth et al., 2000) phage φC31 integrase
   8972..9560    -  rep_origin     ori: high-copy-number ColE1/pMB1/pBR322/pUC origin of replication
   9731..10591   -  CDS            AmpR: β-lactamase; bla; confers resistance to ampicillin, carbenicillin, and related antibiotics
  10592..10696   -  promoter       AmpR promoter: bla
>Addgene plasmid #83343 | VanGlow-RR | depositor full sequence | sequence record 158672 | VanGlow-RR sequence 10726 bps
TAAGAAACCATTATTATCATGACATTAACCTATAAAAATAGGCGTATCACGAGGCCCTTTCGTCTTCAAG
AATTCGTTTATCACAAGTTTGTACAAAAAAGCTGAACGAGAAACGTAAAATGATATAAATATCAATATAT
TAAATTAGATTTTGCATAAAAAACAGACTACATAATACTGTAAAACACAACATATCCAGTCACTATGGCG
GCCGCATTAGGCACCCCAGGCTTTACACTTTATGCTTCCGGCTCGTATAATGTGTGGATTTTGAGTTAGG
ATCCGTCGAGATTTTCAGGAGCTAAGGAAGCTAAAATGGAGAAAAAAATCACTGGATATACCACCGTTGA
TATATCCCAATGGCATCGTAAAGAACATTTTGAGGCATTTCAGTCAGTTGCTCAATGTACCTATAACCAG
ACCGTTCAGCTGGATATTACGGCCTTTTTAAAGACCGTAAAGAAAAATAAGCACAAGTTTTATCCGGCCT
TTATTCACATTCTTGCCCGCCTGATGAATGCTCATCCGGAATTCCGTATGGCAATGAAAGACGGTGAGCT
GGTGATATGGGATAGTGTTCACCCTTGTTACACCGTTTTCCATGAGCAAACTGAAACGTTTTCATCGCTC
TGGAGTGAATACCACGACGATTTCCGGCAGTTTCTACACATATATTCGCAAGATGTGGCGTGTTACGGTG
AAAACCTGGCCTATTTCCCTAAAGGGTTTATTGAGAATATGTTTTTCGTCTCAGCCAATCCCTGGGTGAG
TTTCACCAGTTTTGATTTAAACGTGGCCAATATGGACAACTTCTTCGCCCCCGTTTTCACCATGGGCAAA
TATTATACGCAAGGCGACAAGGTGCTGATGCCGCTGGCGATTCAGGTTCATCATGCCGTTTGTGATGGCT
TCCATGTCGGCAGAATGCTTAATGAATTACAACAGTACTGCGATGAGTGGCAGGGCGGGGCGTAAACGCG
TGGATCCGGCTTACTAAAAGCCAGATAACAGTATGCGTATTTGCGCGCTGATTTTTGCGGTATAAGAATA
TATACTGATATGTATACCCGAAGTATGTCAAAAAGAGGTATGCTATGAAGCAGCGTATTACAGTGACAGT
TGACAGCGACAGCTATCAGTTGCTCAAGGCATATATGATGTCAATATCTCCGGTCTGGTAAGCACAACCA
TGCAGAATGAAGCCCGTCGTCTGCGTGCCGAACGCTGGAAAGCGGAAAATCAGGAAGGGATGGCTGAGGT
CGCCCGGTTTATTGAAATGAACGGCTCTTTTGCTGACGAGAACAGGGGCTGGTGAAATGCAGTTTAAGGT
TTACACCTATAAAAGAGAGAGCCGTTATCGTCTGTTTGTGGATGTACAGAGTGATATTATTGACACGCCC
GGGCGACGGATGGTGATCCCCCTGGCCAGTGCACGTCTGCTGTCAGATAAAGTCTCCCGTGAACTTTACC
CGGTGGTGCATATCGGGGATGAAAGCTGGCGCATGATGACCACCGATATGGCCAGTGTGCCGGTCTCCGT
TATCGGGGAAGAAGTGGCTGATCTCAGCCACCGCGAAAATGACATCAAAAACGCCATTAACCTGATGTTC
TGGGGAATATAAATGTCAGGCTCCCTTATACACAGCCAGTCTGCAGGTCGACCATAGTGACTGGATATGT
TGTGTTTTACAGTATTATGTAGTCTGTTTTTTATGCAAAATCTAATTTAATATATTGATATTTATATCAT
TTTACGTTTCTCGTTCAGCTTTCTTGTACAAAGTGGTGATAAACGGCCGGCCAGATCTGGTACCAGATCC
GGGATCCCGTAAGCAAATAAACAAGCGCAGCTGAACAAGCTAAACAATCTGCAGCCCAAGCTTGAAGCAA
GCCTCCTGCAACATGGTGTCCAAGGGCGAGGAGGATAACATGGCCATCATCAAGGAGTTCATGCGCTTCA
AGGTGCACATGGAGGGCAGCGTGAACGGCCACGAGTTCGAGATTGAGGGCGAGGGCGAGGGACGCCCATA
TGAGGGAACCCAGACCGCCAAGCTGAAAGTGACCAAGGGCGGACCCCTGCCCTTCGCCTGGGATATTCTG
AGCCCCCAGTTTATGTACGGCAGCAAGGCCTACGTGAAGCACCCCGCCGATATCCCCGATTACCTGAAGC
TGAGCTTCCCCGAGGGCTTCAAGTGGGAGCGCGTGATGAACTTCGAGGATGGCGGCGTCGTGACCGTGAC
CCAGGATAGCAGTCTGCAGGATGGCGAGTTCATCTACAAAGTGAAGCTGCGCGGCACCAACTTCCCCAGC
GACGGACCAGTGATGCAGAAGAAGACCATGGGCTGGGAGGCCAGCAGCGAGCGCATGTATCCAGAGGACG
GCGCCCTGAAGGGCGAGATCAAGCAGCGCCTGAAGCTGAAGGATGGCGGCCACTACGATGCCGAAGTGAA
GACCACCTACAAGGCCAAGAAGCCCGTGCAGCTGCCAGGCGCCTACAACGTGAACATCAAGCTGGATATC
ACCAGCCACAACGAGGACTACACCATCGTGGAGCAGTACGAGCGCGCCGAGGGCCGCCATAGTACCGGCG
GAATGGATGAGCTGTACAAGGGCACCAGCGGCAGCGGAAGTGGAAGCGGATCCGGCAGTGGATCCGGAAG
TGCCTGCACCAGCAAGGTGTACGATCCCGAGCAGCGCAAGCGCATGATCACCGGACCACAGTGGTGGGCC
CGCTGCAAGCAGATGAACGTGCTGGATAGCTTCATCAACTACTACGACAGCGAGAAGCACGCCGAGAACG
CCGTGATCTTCCTGCACGGAAATGCCGCCAGCAGCTACCTGTGGCGCCATGTGGTGCCACACATCGAGCC
AGTGGCCCGCTGCATCATCCCCGATCTGATCGGCATGGGCAAGAGCGGCAAGTCCGGCAATGGAAGCTAC
CGCCTGCTGGATCACTACAAGTACCTGACCGCCTGGTTCGAGCTGCTGAACCTGCCCAAGAAGATCATTT
TCGTGGGCCACGATTGGGGCGCCTGCCTGGCCTTCCATTACAGCTACGAGCACCAGGATAAGATCAAGGC
CATCGTGCATGCCGAGAGCGTGGTGGATGTGATCGAGAGCTGGGATGAGTGGCCCGATATCGAGGAGGAC
ATTGCCCTGATCAAGTCCGAGGAGGGCGAGAAGATGGTGCTGGAGAACAACTTCTTCGTGGAGACCATGC
TGCCGAGCAAGATTATGCGCAAGCTGGAGCCCGAGGAGTTCGCCGCCTATCTGGAGCCCTTCAAGGAGAA
GGGCGAAGTGCGCCGCCCAACCCTGAGTTGGCCACGCGAGATTCCACTCGTGAAGGGCGGCAAGCCCGAT
GTGGTGCAGATCGTGCGCAACTACAACGCCTACCTGCGCGCCTCCGATGATCTGCCGAAGATGTTCATCG
AGAGCGATCCCGGCTTCTTCAGCAACGCCATTGTGGAGGGCGCCAAGAAGTTCCCCAACACCGAGTTCGT
GAAAGTGAAGGGCCTGCACTTCAGCCAGGAGGATGCCCCAGACGAGATGGGCAAGTACATCAAGTCGTTC
GTGGAGCGCGTGCTGAAGAACGAGCAGAGTCGCCATCGCCGCCACCGCCAGCGCAGTCGCAGCCGCAATC
GCAGTCGCTCCCGCAGTAGCGAGCGCAAGCGTCGACAGCGCTCCCGCAGCCGAAGTTCCGAGCGTCGACG
CTACCTGTACAAGTAGAATGAATCGTAGATACTGAAAAACCCCGCAAGTTCACTTCAACTGTGCATCGTG
CACCATCTCAATTTCTTTCATTTATACATCGTTTTGCCTTCTTTTATGTAACTATACTCCTCTAAGTTTC
AATCTTGGCCATGTAACCTCTGATCTATAGAATTTTTTAAATGACTAGAATTAATGCCCATCTTTTTTTT
GGACCTAAATTCTTCATGAAAATATATTACGAGGGCTTATTCAGAAGCTTATCGATACCGTCGACTAAAG
CCAAATAGAAAATTATTCAGTTCCTGGCTTAAGTTTTTAAAAGTGATATTATTTATTTGGTTGTAACCAA
CCAAAAGAATGTAAATAACTAATACATAATTATGTTAGTTTTAAGTTAGCAACAAATTGATTTTAGCTAT
ATTAGCTACTTGGTTAATAAATAGAATATATTTATTTAAAGATAATTGCGTTTTTATTGTCAGGGAGTGA
GTTTGCTTAAAAACTCGTTTAGATCCACTAGTTCTAGAGCGGCCGCTGGCCACGGGTGCGCATGATCGTG
CTCCTGTCGTTGAGGACCCGGCTAGGCTGGCGGGGTTGCCTTACTGGTTAGCAGAATGAATCACCGATAC
GCGAGCGAACGTGAAGCGACTGCTGCTGCAAAACGTCTGCGACCTGAGCAACAACATGAATGGTCTTCGG
TTTCCGTGTTTCGTAAAGTCTGGAAACGCGGAAGTCAGCGCCCTGCACCATTATGTTCCGGAGGCGCGCC
CTAGTTCCAGTGAAATCCAAGCATTTTCTAAATTAAATGTATTCTTATTATTATAGTTGTTATTTTTGAT
ATATATAAACAACACTATTATGCCCACCATTTTTTTGAGATGCATCTACACAAGGAACAAACACTGGATG
TCACTTTCAGTTCAAATTGTAACGCTAATCACTCCGAACAGGTCACAAAAAATTACCTTAAAAAGTCATA
ATATTAAATTAGAATAAATATAGCTGTGAGGGAAATATATACAAATATATTGGAGCAAATAAATTGTACA
TACAAATATTTATTACTAATTTCTATTGAGACGAAATGAACCACTCGGAACCATTTGAGCGAACCGAATC
GCGCGGAACTAACGACAGTCGCTCCAAGGTCGTCGAACAAAAGGTGAATGTGTTGCGGAGAGCGGGTGGG
AGACAGCGAAAGAGCAACTACGAAACGTGGTGTGGTGGAGGTGAATTATGAAGAGGGCGCGCGATTTGAA
AAGTATGTATATAAAAAATATATCCCGGTGTTTTATGTAGCGATAAACGAGTTTTTGATGTAAGGTATGC
AGGTGTGTAAGTCTTTTGGTTAGAAGACAAATCCAAAGTCTACTTGTGGGGATGTTCGAAGGGGAAATAC
TTGTATTCTATAGGTCATATCTTGTTTTTATTGGCACAAATATAATTACATTAGCTTTTTGAGGGGGCAA
TAAACAGTAAACACGATGGTAATAATGGTAAAAAAAAAAAACAAGCAGTTATTTCGGATATATGTCGGCT
ACTCCTTGCGTCGGGCCCGAAGTCTTAGAGCCAGATATGCGAGCACCCGGAAGCTCACGATGAGAATGGC
CAGACCCACGTAGTCCAGCGGCAGATCGGCGGCGGAGAAGTTAAGCGTCTCCAGGATGACCTTGCCCGAA
CTGGGGCACGTGGTGTTCGACGATGTGCAGCTAATTTCGCCCGGCTCCACGTCCGCCCATTGGTTAATCA
GCAGACCCTCGTTGGCGTAACGGAACCATGAGAGGTACGACAACCATTTGAGGTATACTGGCACCGAGCC
CGAGTTCAAGAAGAAGCCGCCAAAGAGCAGGAATGGTATGATAACCGGCGGACCCACAGACAGCGCCATC
GAGGTCGAGGAGCTGGCGCAGGATATTAGATATCCGAAGGACGTTGACACATTGGCCACCAGAGTGACCA
GCGCCAGGCAGTTGAAGAAGTGCAGCACTCCGGCCCGCAGTCCGATCATCGGATAGGCAATCGCCGTGAA
GACCAGTGGCACTGTGAGAAAAAGCGGCAATTCGGCAATCGTTTTGCCCAGAAAGTATGTGTCACAGCGA
TAAAGTCGACTTCGGGCCTCCCTCATAAAAACTGGCAGCTCTGAGGTGAACACCTAAATCGAATCGATTC
ATTAGAAAGTTAGTAAATTATTGAAATGCAAATGTATTCTAAACATGACTTACATTTATCGTGGCAAAGA
CGTTTTGAAAGGTCATGTTGGTCAGGAAGAGGAAGATGGCTCCGTTGATATTCATCACACCCACTTGCGT
GAGTTGTTGGCCCAAAAAGATGAGGCCAATCAAGATGGCAACCATCTGCAAATTAAAATGTTACTCGCAT
CTCATTAATATTCGCGAGTTAAATGAAATTTATTTATCTTCTGCAAAACTATAAACTATACATCTCATTG
AAAAAAACTAAGAAGGGTGTGGAATCAGGCAATTCTATCTAAAATCTAGCGAATTTGTTTCCAAGAATTG
TAAGCGTTATATCATTTGTTTCCACTGGAACCACTCACCGTTGTCTGAATAAGTCGCACTTTTACGAGGA
GTGGTTCCTTGAGCACCGACAGCCAGGATCGCCACAGGACCGCCCGGAACTGCATGAACCAGGTGGCCTT
GTAGGTGTACCCATTCTCCGGCTGCTCCAGTGGCTTCTCCAGATTTTTGGTGGCCAACAACTGCTCCATA
TCCCGGGCTACTTTGCTAATGGCAAAATTGTCGCATATCTTGGCGATCCGATCACGGGACTCGATCTCCC
GTCCGGGCACAACGGCCAACACCTGTACGTAAAAGTCCGCCGGATTGTAGTTGGTAGGACACTGGGCACC
CACGCTGGATAGGAGTTGAGATGTTATGTAATACTAGATACCCTTAATAAACACATCGAACTCACTAGGA
AAAGAAGTCGACGGCTTCGCTGGGAGTGCCCAAGAAAGCTACCCTGCCCTCGGCCATCAGAAGGATCTTG
TCAAAGAGCTCAAACAGCTCGGAAGACGGCTGATGAATGGTCAGGATGACGGTCTTGCCCTTCTGCGACA
GCTTCTTCAGCACCTGGACGACGCTGTGGGCGGTAAAGGAGTCCAGTCCGGAGGTGGGCTCATCGCAGAT
CAGAAGCGGCGGATCGGTTAGAGCCTCGGAGGCGAATGCCAGACGCTTCCTTTCTCCGCCGGACAGACCT
TTCACCCTGCCGGGCACACCGATGATCGTGTGCTGACATTTGCTGAGCGAAAGCTCCTGGATCACCTGAT
CCACGCGGGCCACTCGCTGCCGATAGGTCAGATGTCGTGGCATCCGCACCATGGCTTGGAAAATCAGGTG
TTCCCTGGCCGTTAGGGAGCCGATAAAGAGGTCATCCTGCTGGACATAGGCGCACCTGGCCTGCATCTCC
TTGGCGTCCACAGGTTGGCCATTGAGCAGTCGCATCCCGGATGGCGATACTTGGATGCCCTGCGGCGATC
GAAAGGCAAGGGCATTCAGCAGGGTCGTCTTTCCGGCACCGGAACTGCCCATCACGGCCAAAAGTTCGCC
CGGATAGGCCACGCCGCAAACTGAGTTTCAAATTGGTAATTGGACCCTTTATTAAGATTTCACACAGATC
AGCCGACTGCGAATAGAAACTCACCGTTCTTGAGCAAATGTTTCCTGGGCGCCGGTATGTGTCGCTCGTT
GCAGAATAGTCCGCGTGTCCGGTTGACCAGCTGCCGCCATCCGGAGCCCGGCTGATTGACCGCCCCAAAG
ATGTCCATATTGTGCCAGGCATAGGTGAGGTTCTCGGCTAGTTGGCCGCTCCCTGAACCGGAGTCCTCCG
GCGGACTGGGTGGCCGGAGCGTGCCGTAGTTTTTGGCCTGCCCGAAGCCCTGGTTAATGCAGCTCTGCGA
AGCCGCTCCGCTGTCACCCTGCAATGATAGGGGATCTCAAATATCAACTACTAGCGTTATGCTCATCTAA
CCCCGAACAAAAAGTACCCCGAAGTATCCTACGAAGTAGGTTTATACTTTTATTTATTTTTTGTGCATCT
AGGATCAGCTTAAAATATCTGGTTGTTATATTTTTTGTAAAAAAGAATATAGTCGAAAATGAATGCCTTT
AGATGTCTTGATCATGATATGATCTCAAAAATTGTCTTATATAGCGAGAACAGCTACCAGAATAATCTGT
TTCGTGTCACTATTTGTTTGTGCAATTGCGGTTTGGGATTTTTGTGGGTCGCAGTTCTCACGCCGCATAC
AATTTGATGTTGCAATCGCAGTTCCTATAGATCAAGTGAACTTAAGATGTATGCACATGTACTACTCACA
TTGTTCAGATGCTCGGCAGATGGGTGTTTGCTGCCTCCGCGAATTAATAGCTCCTGATCCTCTTGGCCCA
TTGCCGGGATTTTTCACACTTTCCCCTGCTTACCCACCCAAAACCAATCACCACCCCAATCACTCAAAAA
ACAAACAAAAATAAGAAGCGAGAGGAGTTTTGGCACAGCACTTTGTGTTTAATTGATGGCGTAAACCGCT
TGGAGCTTCGTCACGAAACCGCTGACAAAATGCAACTGAAGGCGGACATTGACGCTACGTAACGCTACAA
ACGGTGGCGAAAGAGATAGCGGACGCAGCGGCGAAAGAGACGGCGATATTTCTGTGGACAGAGAAGGAGG
CAAACAGCGCTGACTTTGAGTGGAATGTCATTTTGAGTGAGAGGTAATCGAAAGAACCTGGTACATCAAA
TACCCTTGGATCGAAGTAAATTTAAAACTGATCAGATAAGTTCAATGATATCCAGTGCAGTAAAAAAAAA
AAATGTTTTTTTTATCTACTTTCCGCAAAAATGGGTTTTATTAACTTACATACATACTAGGCGCGCCCAT
ATGTTCGGCTTGTCGACATGCCCGCCGTGACCGTCGAGAACCCGCTGACGCTGCCCCGCGTATCCGCACC
CGCCGACGCCGTCGCACGTCCCGTGCTCACCGTGACCACCGCGCCCAGCGGTTTCGAGGGCGAGGGCTTC
CCGGTGCGCCGCGCGTTCGCCGGGATCAACTACCGCCACCTCGACCCGTTCATCATGATGGACCAGATGG
GTGAGGTGGAGTACGCGCCCGGGGAGCCCAAGGGCACGCCCTGGCACCCGCACCGCGGCTTCGAGACCGT
GACCTACATCGTCGACGGTAACATGTGAGCAAAAGGCCAGCAAAAGGCCAGGAACCGTAAAAAGGCCGCG
TTGCTGGCGTTTTTCCATAGGCTCCGCCCCCCTGACGAGCATCACAAAAATCGACGCTCAAGTCAGAGGT
GGCGAAACCCGACAGGACTATAAAGATACCAGGCGTTTCCCCCTGGAAGCTCCCTCGTGCGCTCTCCTGT
TCCGACCCTGCCGCTTACCGGATACCTGTCCGCCTTTCTCCCTTCGGGAAGCGTGGCGCTTTCTCATAGC
TCACGCTGTAGGTATCTCAGTTCGGTGTAGGTCGTTCGCTCCAAGCTGGGCTGTGTGCACGAACCCCCCG
TTCAGCCCGACCGCTGCGCCTTATCCGGTAACTATCGTCTTGAGTCCAACCCGGTAAGACACGACTTATC
GCCACTGGCAGCAGCCACTGGTAACAGGATTAGCAGAGCGAGGTATGTAGGCGGTGCTACAGAGTTCTTG
AAGTGGTGGCCTAACTACGGCTACACTAGAAGAACAGTATTTGGTATCTGCGCTCTGCTGAAGCCAGTTA
CCTTCGGAAAAAGAGTTGGTAGCTCTTGATCCGGCAAACAAACCACCGCTGGTAGCGGTGGTTTTTTTGT
TTGCAAGCAGCAGATTACGCGCAGAAAAAAAGGATCTCAAGAAGATCCTTTGATCTTTTCTACGGGGTCT
GACGCTCAGTGGAACGAAAACTCACGTTAAGGGATTTTGGTCATGAGATTATCAAAAAGGATCTTCACCT
AGATCCTTTTAAATTAAAAATGAAGTTTTAAATCAATCTAAAGTATATATGAGTAAACTTGGTCTGACAG
TTACCAATGCTTAATCAGTGAGGCACCTATCTCAGCGATCTGTCTATTTCGTTCATCCATAGTTGCCTGA
CTCCCCGTCGTGTAGATAACTACGATACGGGAGGGCTTACCATCTGGCCCCAGTGCTGCAATGATACCGC
GAGACCCACGCTCACCGGCTCCAGATTTATCAGCAATAAACCAGCCAGCCGGAAGGGCCGAGCGCAGAAG
TGGTCCTGCAACTTTATCCGCCTCCATCCAGTCTATTAATTGTTGCCGGGAAGCTAGAGTAAGTAGTTCG
CCAGTTAATAGTTTGCGCAACGTTGTTGCCATTGCTACAGGCATCGTGGTGTCACGCTCGTCGTTTGGTA
TGGCTTCATTCAGCTCCGGTTCCCAACGATCAAGGCGAGTTACATGATCCCCCATGTTGTGCAAAAAAGC
GGTTAGCTCCTTCGGTCCTCCGATCGTTGTCAGAAGTAAGTTGGCCGCAGTGTTATCACTCATGGTTATG
GCAGCACTGCATAATTCTCTTACTGTCATGCCATCCGTAAGATGCTTTTCTGTGACTGGTGAGTACTCAA
CCAAGTCATTCTGAGAATAGTGTATGCGGCGACCGAGTTGCTCTTGCCCGGCGTCAATACGGGATAATAC
CGCGCCACATAGCAGAACTTTAAAAGTGCTCATCATTGGAAAACGTTCTTCGGGGCGAAAACTCTCAAGG
ATCTTACCGCTGTTGAGATCCAGTTCGATGTAACCCACTCGTGCACCCAACTGATCTTCAGCATCTTTTA
CTTTCACCAGCGTTTCTGGGTGAGCAAAAACAGGAAGGCAAAATGCCGCAAAAAAGGGAATAAGGGCGAC
ACGGAAATGTTGAATACTCATACTCTTCCTTTTTCAATATTATTGAAGCATTTATCAGGGTTATTGTCTC
ATGAGCGGATACATATTTGAATGTATTTAGAAAAATAAACAAATAGGGGTTCCGCGCACATTTCCCCGAA
AAGTGCCACCTGAGTC
