>Addgene plasmid #83343 | VanGlow-RR | addgene partial sequence | sequence record 167468 | pBluescript-SK 5'-tctagaactagtggatc-3'
ACGCAATTATCTTTAAATAAATATATTCTATTTATTAACCAAGTAGCTAATATAGCTAAAATCAATTTGT
TGCTAACTTAAAACTAACATAATTATGTATTAGTTATTTACATTCTTTTGGTTGGTTACAACCAAATAAA
TAATATCACTTTTAAAAACTTAAGCCAGGAACTGAATAATTTTCTATTTGGCTTTAGTCGACGGTATCGA
TAAGCTTCTGAATAAGCCCTCGTAATATATTTTCATGAAGAATTTAGGTCCAAAAAAAAGATGGGCATTA
ATTCTAGTCATTTAAAAAATTCTATAGATCAGAGGTTACATGGCCAAGATTGAAACTTAGAGGAGTATAG
TTACATAAAAGAAGGCAAAACGATGTATAAATGAAAGAAATTGAGATGGTGCACGATGCACAGTTGAAGT
GAACTTGCGGGGTTTTTCAGTATCTACGATTCATTCTACTTGTACAGGTAGCGTCGACGCTCGGAACTTC
GGCTGCGGGAGCGCTGTCGACGCTTGCGCTCGCTACTGCGGGAGCGACTGCGATTGCGGCTGCGACTGCG
CTGGCGGTGGCGGCGATGGCGACTCTGCTCGTTCTTCAGCACGCGCTCCACGAACGACTTGATGTACTTG
CCCATCTCGTCTGGGGCATCCTCCTGGCTGAAGTGCAGGCCCTTCACTTTCACGAACTCGGTGTTGGGGA
ACTTCTTGGCGCCCTCCACAATGGCGTTGCTGAAGAAGCCGGGATCGCTCTCGATGAACATCTTCGGCAG
ATCATCGGAGGCGCGCAGGTAGGCGTTGTAGTTGCGCACGATCTGCACCACATCGGGCTTGCCGCCCTTC
ACGAGTGGAATCTCGCGTGGCCAACTCAGGGTTGGGCGGCGCACTTCGCCCTTCTCCTTGAAGGGCTCCA
GATAGGCGGCGAACTCCTCGGGCTCCAGCTTGCGCATAATCTTGCTCGGCAGCATGGTCTCCACGAAGAA
GTTGTTCTCCAGCA
