>Addgene plasmid #83343 | VanGlow-RR | addgene partial sequence | sequence record 167469 | ccdB-Fwd 5'-GCATGATGACCACCGATATG-3'
AGAAGTGGCTGATCTCAGCCACCGCGAAAATGACATCAAAAACGCCATTAACCTGATGTTCTGGGGAATA
TAAATGTCAGGCTCCCTTATACACAGCCAGTCTGCAGGTCGACCATAGTGACTGGATATGTTGTGTTTTA
CAGTATTATGTAGTCTGTTTTTTATGCAAAATCTAATTTAATATATTGATATTTATATCATTTTACGTTT
CTCGTTCAGCTTTCTTGTACAAAGTGGTGATAAACGGCCGGCCAGATCTGGTACCAGATCCGGGATCCCG
TAAGCAAATAAACAAGCGCAGCTGAACAAGCTAAACAATCTGCAGCCCAAGCTTGAAGCAAGCCTCCTGC
AACATGGTGTCCAAGGGCGAGGAGGATAACATGGCCATCATCAAGGAGTTCATGCGCTTCAAGGTGCACA
TGGAGGGCAGCGTGAACGGCCACGAGTTCGAGATTGAGGGCGAGGGCGAGGGACGCCCATATGAGGGAAC
CCAGACCGCCAAGCTGAAAGTGACCAAGGGCGGACCCCTGCCCTTCGCCTGGGATATTCTGAGCCCCCAG
TTTATGTACGGCAGCAAGGCCTACGTGAAGCACCCCGCCGATATCCCCGATTACCTGAAGCTGAGCTTCC
CCGAGGGCTTCAAGTGGGAGCGCGTGATGAACTTCGAGGATGGCGGCGTCGTGACCGTGACCCAGGATAG
CAGTCTGCAGGATGGCGAGTTCATCTACAAAGTGAAGCTGCGCGGCACCAACTTCCCCAGCGACGGACCA
GTGATGCAGAAGAAGACCATGGGCTGGGAGGCCAGCAGCGAGCGCATGTATCCAGAGGACGGCGCCCTGA
AGGGCGAGATCAAGCAGCGCCTGAAGCTGAAGGATGGCGGCCACTACGATGCCGAAGTGAAGACCACCTA
CAAGGCCAAGAAGCCCGTGCAGCTGCCAGGCGCCTACAACGTGAACATCAAGCTGGA
